>Addgene plasmid #30730 | pBS-F2-TAG | depositor partial sequence | sequence record 14131 | Author sequence
GGTACCCGCCCATATGCTTGCCCTGTCGAGTCCTGCGACCGCCGCTTCTCTCGGTCCGACCACCTGACCC
AGCATATCCGGATTCACACAGGCCAGAAGCCCTTCCAGTGTCGCATCTGCATGAGGAACTTCAGCCGTTC
TGACAACCTGACCAAACACATCCGCACACACACCGGCGAGAAGCCTTTTGCATGCGACATCTGTGGGAGG
AAGTTTGCCCAGTCCAGCGACCTGCAGCGTCACACCAAAATCCATACAGGTGAAAAGTAATCTAGA
