>Addgene plasmid #30730 | pBS-F2-TAG | addgene partial sequence | sequence record 36393 | T7 5'-TAATACGACTCACTATAGGG-3'
CTTGCCCTGTCGAGTCCTGCGACCGCCGCTTCTCTCGGTCCGACCACCTGACCCAGCATATCCGGATTCA
CACAGGCCAGAAGCCCTTCCAGTGTCGCATCTGCATGAGGAACTTCAGCCGTTCTGACAACCTGACCAAA
CACATCCGCACACACACCGGCGAGAAGCCTTTTGCATGCGACATCTGTGGGAGGAAGTTTGCCCAGTCCA
GCGACCTGCAGCGTCACACCAAAATCCATACAGGTGAAAAGTAATCTAGAGCGGCCGCCACCGCGGTGGA
GCTCCAGCTTTTGTTCCCTTTAGTGAGGGTTAATTGCGCGCTTGGCGTAATCATGGTCATAGCTGTTTCC
TGTGTGAAATTGTTATCCGCTCACAATTCCACACAACATACGAGCCGGAAGCATAAAGTGTAAAGCCTGG
GGTGCCTAATGAGTGAGCTAACTCACATTAATTGCGTTGCGCTCACTGCCCGCTTTCCAGTCGGGAAACC
TGTCGTGCCAGCTGCATTAATGAATCGGCCAACGCGCGGGGAGAGGCGGTTTGCGTATTGGGCGCTCTTC
CGCTTCCTCGCTCACTGACTCGCTGCGCTCGGTCGTTCGGCTGCGGCGAGCGGTATCAGCTCACTCAAAG
GCGGTAATACGGTTATCCACAGAATCAGGGGATAACGCAGGAAAGAACATGTGAGCAAAAGGCCAGCAAA
AGGCCAGGAACCGTAAAAAGGCCGCGTTGCTGGCGTTTTTCCATAGGCTCCGCCCCCCTGACGAGCATCA
CAAAATCGACGCTCAAGTCAGAGTGGCGAACCCGACAGATA
