[The description below was written by a language model from this plasmid's Addgene catalogue record.]
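Description:
pBS-F2-TAG is a small bacterial cloning plasmid built on the pBlueScript II SK(+) backbone (about 2.9 kb without insert). It is maintained in E. coli as a high-copy plasmid under ampicillin selection. As a pBluescript derivative it would be expected to carry the usual pUC-type origin and f1 phage origin. No feature table accompanies the record, so these elements cannot be confirmed here. It has no eukaryotic expression elements listed and is catalogued simply as a cloning vector, serving as a storage and source plasmid for its insert rather than as an expression construct.

The insert, named "F2 TAG", is a 276 bp fragment placed between the KpnI and XbaI sites of the polylinker. Both sites are retained, so the fragment can be excised again. It is flanked by the T7 and T3 primer sites used for sequence verification. The record does not describe the insert's content directly. The associated publication concerns modularly assembled zinc-finger nucleases tested in zebrafish, so the name most plausibly denotes a zinc-finger module for the finger 2 position of a multi-finger array that recognises the DNA triplet TAG. This reading is inferred from the name and the publication title rather than stated in the catalogue fields.

On that reading, the plasmid would belong to an archive of single-finger modules. These would be released by restriction digestion or amplified, then combined with modules for the other finger positions to build custom DNA-binding domains. The assembled domains would subsequently be fused to a nuclease domain in a separate expression vector for targeted gene disruption.
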