Addgene plasmid #30730: pBS-F2-TAG
Depositing lab: Nathan Lawson & Scot Wolfe. Depositing organization: University of Massachusetts, Worcester. Publication: Evaluation and application of modularly assembled zinc-finger nucleases in zebrafish. Zhu C, Smith T, McNulty J, Rayla AL, Lakshmanan A, Siekmann AF, Buffardi M, Meng X, Shin J, Padmanabhan A, Cifuentes D, Giraldez AJ, Look AT, Epstein JA, Lawson ND, Wolfe SA. Development. 2011 Oct;138(20):4555-64. 10.1242/dev.066779 PubMed 21937602.
Backbone
  Vector backbone: pBlueScript II SK(+)
  Backbone size w/o insert (bp): 2877
  Vector type: Cloning vector
Growth in bacteria
  Bacterial resistance: Ampicillin, 100 μg/mL
  Growth temperature: 37°C
  Growth strain: DH5alpha
  Growth instructions: XL1Blue
  Copy number: High Copy
Gene/Insert
  Gene/Insert name: F2 TAG
  Insert size (bp): 276
  Cloning method: Restriction Enzyme; 5′ cloning site KpnI (not destroyed); 3′ cloning site XbalI (not destroyed)
  Sequencing primers: 5′ T7; 3′ T3
Terms and licenses: Academic/Nonprofit Terms; Industry Terms: Not Available to Industry
How to cite: pBS-F2-TAG was a gift from Nathan Lawson & Scot Wolfe (Addgene plasmid # 30730 ; http://n2t.net/addgene:30730 ; RRID:Addgene_30730)
